Addgene plasmid #223262: REKAR76
Purpose: EKAREN4 modified to be a Red-FRET sensor using miRFP720 and miRFP670nano3 (in that order; AKA REKAR76)
Depositing lab: John Albeck. Depositing organization: University of California, Davis. Publication: Two novel red-FRET ERK bosensors in the 670-720 nm range. DeCuzzi NL, Hu JY, Xu F, Rodriguez B, Pargett M, Albeck JG. J Biol Eng. 2025 Nov 13;19(1):102. doi: 10.1186/s13036-025-00541-9. PubMed 41233897.
Backbone
  Vector backbone: pLenti
  Vector type: Mammalian Expression, Bacterial Expression
  Selectable markers: Puromycin
Growth in bacteria
  Bacterial resistance: Ampicillin, 100 μg/mL
  Growth temperature: 37°C
  Growth strain: DH5alpha
  Copy number: Unknown
Gene/Insert
  Gene/Insert name: REKAR-76 (alt name: Red-EKAREN4-76)
  Species: H. sapiens (human)
  Insert size (bp): 2010
  Mutation: miRFP720 - EKAREN4 - miRFP670nano3
  Promoter: hEF-1a
  Tag / fusion protein: miRFP670nano3 (C terminal on insert); miRFP720 (N terminal on insert)
  Cloning method: Restriction Enzyme; 5′ cloning site MluI (not destroyed); 3′ cloning site XbaI (not destroyed)
  Sequencing primers: 5′ ATGGCAGAAGGAAGCGTCG
Terms and licenses: Academic/Nonprofit Terms; Industry Terms: Not Available to Industry
Depositor comments: miRFP670nano3 is from: Oliinyk, O. S. et al. Single-domain near-infrared protein provides a scaffold for antigen-dependent fluorescent nanobodies. Nat. Methods 19, 740–750 (2022). miRFP720 is from: Matlashov, M. E. et al. A set of monomeric near-infrared fluorescent proteins for multicolor imaging across scales. Nat. Commun. 11, 239 (2020). EKAREN4 is from: Ponsioen, B. et al. Quantifying single-cell ERK dynamics in colorectal cancer organoids reveals EGFR as an amplifier of oncogenic MAPK pathway signalling. Nat. Cell Biol. 23, 377–390 (2021).
How to cite: REKAR76 was a gift from John Albeck (Addgene plasmid # 223262 ; http://n2t.net/addgene:223262 ; RRID:Addgene_223262)
