[The description below was written by a language model from this plasmid's Addgene catalogue record and pLannotate feature annotations shown in this document.]
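Description:
REKAR76 is a third-generation-style, self-inactivating lentiviral transfer plasmid on a pLenti backbone that expresses a genetically encoded red/near-infrared FRET biosensor for ERK kinase activity in mammalian cells. It is maintained in E. coli through a high-copy ColE1/pUC-type origin and the AmpR β-lactamase gene; an f1 origin, an SV40 origin and residual lac/T7/T3 cloning-vector elements are also annotated in the backbone. The viral portion comprises an RSV promoter driving a truncated HIV-1 5' LTR, the Ψ packaging signal with a gag fragment, the RRE for Rev-dependent export, the cPPT/CTS, and a ΔU3 3' LTR followed by an SV40 polyadenylation signal. The genome can therefore be packaged when helper functions are supplied in trans, and it integrates as a transcriptionally disabled provirus.

The payload is driven by the human EF-1α promoter, which spans the numbering origin of the sequence record. The roughly 2 kb insert is a single open reading frame in which the EKAREN4 ERK sensor core is flanked by miRFP720 at the N terminus and miRFP670nano3 at the C terminus (annotated by the software as miRFP670nano). Both are biliverdin-dependent near-infrared fluorescent proteins. The annotated PIN1 fragment corresponds to the phospho-Ser/Thr-Pro binding domain of this sensor family. ERK phosphorylation of the sensor's substrate motif promotes intramolecular binding and changes FRET between the two fluorophores.

Downstream, an EMCV IRES links puromycin N-acetyltransferase to the same transcript for selection of transduced cells. A hepatitis B virus post-transcriptional regulatory element, which accounts for the HBsAg and X protein annotations, is a standard part for enhancing transcript expression. The sensor is intended for live-cell ERK activity imaging in the 670–720 nm range, which leaves shorter wavelengths free for other reporters.
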