Features (pLannotate 1.2.2; 31 found; start..end, strand, type, name):
    496..1443    +  CDS            miRFP720: miRFP720 is a basic (constitutively fluorescent) near ir fluorescent protein published in 2018, derived from Rhodopseudomonas palustris. It has low acid sensitivity. It requires the cofactor biliverdin for fluorescence.
   1450..1611    +  CDS            PIN1 (fragment): PIN1_HUMAN - Experimental evidence at protein level: Swiss-Prot protein existence level 1. Peptidyl-prolyl cis/trans isomerase (PPIase) that binds to and isomerizes specific phosphorylated Ser/Thr-Pro (pSer/Thr-Pro) motifs (PubMed:21497122, PubMed:23623683, PubMed:29686383). By inducing conformational changes in a subset of phosphorylated proteins, acts as a molecular switch in multiple cellular processes (PubMed:21497122, PubMed:22033920, PubMed:23623683). Displays a preference for acidic residues located N-terminally to the proline bond to be isomerized. Regulates mitosis presumably by inter
   2035..2475    +  CDS            miRFP670nano: miRFP670nano is a basic (constitutively fluorescent) near ir fluorescent protein published in 2019, derived from Nostoc punctiforme. It has very low acid sensitivity. It requires the cofactor biliverdin for fluorescence.
   2506..2564    +  CDS            HBsAg (S) (fragment): major/small (S) envelope protein of hepatitis B virus hepatitis B surface antigen
   2684..3146    +  misc_feature   IRES: internal ribosome entry site (IRES) of the encephalomyocarditis virus (EMCV)
   3175..3774    +  CDS            PuroR: puromycin N-acetyltransferase; pac from Streptomyces alboniger; confers resistance to puromycin
   3910..4168    +  ncRNA          HBV PRE 1151-1410: Accession: RF02816 - Hepatitis B virus post-transcriptional regulatory element 1151-1410
   4134..4574    +  CDS            X: X_HBVD3 - Experimental evidence at protein level: Swiss-Prot protein existence level 1. Multifunctional protein that plays a role in silencing host antiviral defenses and promoting viral transcription. Does not seem to be essential for HBV infection. May be directly involved in development of cirrhosis and liver cancer (hepatocellular carcinoma). Most of cytosolic activities involve modulation of cytosolic calcium. The effect on apoptosis is controversial depending on the cell types in which the studies have been conducted. May induce apoptosis by localizing in mitochondria and causing loss of
   4596..4664    +  CDS            nef (fragment): NEF_HV1Z2 - Experimental evidence at protein level: Swiss-Prot protein existence level 1. Extracellular Nef protein targets CD4(+) T-lymphocytes for apoptosis by interacting with CXCR4 surface receptors. From Human immunodeficiency virus type 1 group M subtype D (isolate Z2/CDC-Z34) (HIV-1).
   4666..4899    +  LTR            3' LTR (ΔU3): self-inactivating 3' long terminal repeat (LTR) from HIV-1
   4971..5092    +  polyA_signal   SV40 poly(A) signal: SV40 polyadenylation signal
   5132..5267    +  rep_origin     SV40 ori: SV40 origin of replication
   5288..5306    -  promoter       T7 promoter: promoter for bacteriophage T7 RNA polymerase
   5314..5469    +  CDS            lacZα (fragment): LacZα fragment of β-galactosidase; lacZ fragment
   5474..5902    +  rep_origin     f1 ori (sequence partly withheld): f1 bacteriophage origin of replication; arrow indicates direction of (+) strand synthesis
   5955..6059    +  promoter       AmpR promoter: bla
   6060..6920    +  CDS            AmpR: β-lactamase; bla; confers resistance to ampicillin, carbenicillin, and related antibiotics
   7091..7679    +  rep_origin     ori: high-copy-number ColE1/pMB1/pBR322/pUC origin of replication
   7862..7954    +  CDS            lacI (fragment): lac repressor; lacI; The lac repressor binds to the lac operator to inhibit transcription in E. coli. This inhibition can be relieved by adding lactose or isopropyl-β-D-thiogalactopyranoside (IPTG).
   7967..7988    +  protein_bind   CAP binding site: CAP binding activates transcription in the presence of cAMP. E. coli catabolite activator protein
   8003..8033    +  promoter       lac promoter: promoter for the E. coli lac operon
   8037..8059    +  protein_bind   lac operator (fragment): The lac repressor binds to the lac operator to inhibit transcription in E. coli. This inhibition can be relieved by adding lactose or isopropyl-β-D-thiogalactopyranoside (IPTG). lac repressor encoded by lacI
   8102..8120    +  promoter       T3 promoter: promoter for bacteriophage T3 RNA polymerase
   8148..8374    +  promoter       RSV promoter: Rous sarcoma virus enhancer/promoter
   8375..8555    +  LTR            5' LTR (truncated): truncated 5' long terminal repeat (LTR) from HIV-1
   8602..8727    +  misc_feature   HIV-1 Ψ: packaging signal of human immunodeficiency virus type 1
   8711..9074    +  CDS            HIV-1 gag (fragment): gag protein from human immunodeficiency virus 1; gag
   9220..9453    +  misc_feature   RRE: The Rev response element (RRE) of HIV-1 allows for Rev-dependent mRNA export from the nucleus to the cytoplasm.
   9830..9930    +  CDS            Rev (fragment): human immunodeficiency virus 1 (HIV-1) Rev protein; rev; enhances nuclear export of unspliced and incompletely spliced viral mRNAs
   9944..10061   +  misc_feature   cPPT/CTS: central polypurine tract and central termination sequence of HIV-1
  10089..475     +  promoter       EF-1α promoter (across the origin): strong constitutive promoter for human elongation factor EF-1α
>Addgene plasmid #223262 | REKAR76 | addgene full sequence | sequence record 451481 | Addgene NGS Result
GCCTGCTCTGGTGCCTGGCCTCGCGCCGCCGTGTATCGCCCCGCCCTGGGCGGCAAGGCTGGCCCGGTCG
GCACCAGTTGCGTGAGCGGAAAGATGGCCGCTTCCCGGCCCTGCTCCAGGGGGCTCAAAATGGAGGACGC
GGCGCTCGGGAGAGCGGGCGGGTGAGTCACCCACACAAAGGAAAGGGGCCTTTCCGTCCTCAGCCGTCGC
TTCATGTGACTCCACGGAGTACCGGGCGCCGTCCAGGCACCTCGATTAGTTCTGGAGCTTTTGGAGTACG
TCGTCTTTAGGTTGGGGGGAGGGGTTTTATGCGATGGAGTTTCCCCATACTGAGTGGGTGGAGACTGAAG
TTAGGCCAGCTTGGCACTTGATGTAATTCTCCTTGGAATTTGCCCTTTTTGAGTTTGGATCTTGGTTCAT
TCTCAAGCCTCAGACAGTGGTTCAAAGTTTTTTTCTTCCATTTCAGGTGTCGTGATTAATTAAACGCGTG
CCACCATGGCAGAAGGAAGCGTCGCCAGGCAGCCTGACCTCTTGACCTGCGACGATGAGCCGATCCATAT
CCCCGGTGCCATCCAACCGCATGGACTGCTGCTCGCCCTCGCCGCCGACATGACGATCGTTGCCGGCAGC
GACAACCTTCCCGAACTCACCGGACTGGCGATCGGCGCCCTGATCGGCCGCTCTGCGGCCGATGTCTTCG
ACAGCGAGACGCACAACAGACTGACGATCGCCTTGGCCGAGCCCGGCGCGGCCGTCGGAGCACCGATCAC
TGTCGGCTTCACGATGCGAAAGGACGCAGGCTTCATCGGCTCCTGGCATCGCCATGATCAGCTCATCTTC
CTGGAGCTGGAGCCTCCCCAGCGGGACGTCGCCGAGCCGCAGGCGTTCTTCCGCCGCACCAACAGCGCCA
TCCGCCGCCTGCAGGCCGCCGAAACCTTGGAAAGCGCCTGCGCCGCCGCGGCGCAAGAGGTGCGGAAGAT
TACCGGCTTCGATCGGGTGATGATCTATCGCTTCGCCTCCGACTTCAGCGGGTCCGTGATCGCAGAGGAT
CGGTGCGCCGAGGTCGAGTCAAAACTGGGCCTGCACTATCCTGCCTCATTCATCCCGGCGCAGGCCAGAC
GGCTCTATACCATCAACCCGGTACGGATCATTCCCGACATCAATTATCGGCCGGTGCCGGTCACCCCAGA
CCTCAATCCGGTCACCGGGCGGCCGATTGATCTTAGCTTCGCCATCCTGCGCAGCGTCAGCCCCAACCAT
CTGGAGTTCATGCGCAACATAGGCATGCACGGCACGATGAGCATCAGCATTTTGCGCGGCGAGCGACTGT
GGGGATTGATCGTTTGCCATCACCGAACGCCGTACTACGTCGATCTCGATGGCCGCCAAGCCTGCAAGAG
GGTCGCCGAGAGGCTGGCCACTCAGATCGGCGTGATGGAAGAGCTCGAGATGGCGGACGAGGAGAAGCTG
CCGCCCGGCTGGGAGAAGCGCATGAGCCGCAGCTCAGGCCGAGTGTACTACTTCAACCACATCACTAACG
CCAGCCAGTGGGAGCGGCCCAGCGGCAACAGCAGCAGTGGTGGCAAAAACGGGCAGGGGGAGCCTGCCAG
GGGTACCAGTGCTGGTGGTAGTGCTGGTGGTAGTGCTGGTGGTAGTGCTGGTGGTAGTGCTGGTGGTTCC
GGCAGTGCTGGTGGTAGTGCTGGTGGTAGTACCAGTGCTGGTGGTAGTGCTGGTGGTAGTGCTGGTGGTA
GTGCTGGTGGTAGTGCTGGTGGTTCCGGCAGTGCTGGTGGTAGTGCTGGTGGTAGTACCAGTGCTGGTGG
TAGTGCTGGTGGTAGTGCTGGTGGTAGTGCTGGTGGTAGTGCTGGTGGTTCCGGCAGTGCTGGTGGTAGT
GCTGGTGGTAGTACCAGTGCTGGTGGTAGTGCTGGTGGTAGTGCTGGTGGTAGTGCTGGTGGTAGTGCTG
GTGGTTCCGGACCAGATGTCCCTAGAACTCCAGTGGATCCAGCATGGCTGTCATTCCAATTTCCGGGCGG
CCGCATGGCAAACCTGGACAAGATGCTGAACACCACCGTGACCGAGGTGCGCAAGTTCCTGCAAGCGGAC
AGAGTGTGCGTGTTCAAGTTCGAGGAAGATTACTCCGGCACCGTCAGCCACGAAGCCGTGGACGACAGAT
GGATTAGCATCCTGAAGACCCAGGTGCAGGACAGATACTTCATGGAAACCAGAGGCGAGGAATACGTCCA
CGGCAGATACCAGGCCATCGCCGACATCTACACAGCCAATCTGGTCGAGTGCTACAGAGACCTGCTGATC
GAGTTTCAGGTGCGGGCCATTCTGGCTGTCCCCATCCTGCAAGGCAAGAAGCTGTGGGGCCTGCTGGTGG
CTCACCAACTGGCCGGACCTCGGGAGTGGCAGACCTGGGAAATCGACTTCCTGAAACAGCAAGCCGTGGT
GATGGGCATCGCCATCCAGCAGAGCTCTAGACCTAAGAAGAAGAGAAAGGTGTAATGTACAGCATCTTGA
GTCCCTTTTTACCGCTGTTACCAATTTTCTTTTGTCTTTGGGTAAACCCGGGAATTCCGCCCCTCTCCCC
CCCTAACGTTACTGGCCGAAGCCGCTTGGAATAAGGCCGGTGTGCGTTTGTCTATATGTTATTTTCCACC
ATATTGCCGTCTTTTGGCAATGTGAGGGCCCGGAAACCTGGCCCTGTCTTCTTGACGAGCATTCCTAGGG
GTCTTTCCCCTCTCGCCAAAGGAATGCAAGGTCTGTTGAATGTCGTGAAGGAAGCAGTTCCTCTGGAAGC
TTCTTGAAGACAAACAACGTCTGTAGCGACCCTTTGCAGGCAGCGGAACCCCCCACCTGGCGACAGGTGC
CTCTGCGGCCAAAAGCCACGTGTATAAGATACACCTGCAAAGGCGGCACAACCCCAGTGCCACGTTGTGA
GTTGGATAGTTGTGGAAAGAGTCAAATGGCTCTCCTCAAGCGTATTCAACAAGGGGCTGAAGGATGCCCA
GAAGGTACCCCATTGTATGGGATCTGATCTGGGGCCTCGGTGCACATGCTTTACATGTGTTTAGTCGAGG
TTAAAAAAACGTCTAGGCCCCCCGAACCACGGGGACGTGGTTTTCCTTTGAAAAACACGATGATAATATG
GATATGGCCACAACGGTCGCCACCATGACCGAGTACAAGCCCACGGTGCGCCTCGCCACCCGCGACGACG
TCCCCAGGGCCGTACGCACCCTCGCCGCCGCGTTCGCCGACTACCCCGCCACGCGCCACACCGTCGATCC
GGACCGCCACATCGAGCGGGTCACCGAGCTGCAAGAACTCTTCCTCACGCGCGTCGGGCTCGACATCGGC
AAGGTGTGGGTCGCGGACGACGGCGCCGCGGTGGCGGTCTGGACCACGCCGGAGAGCGTCGAAGCGGGGG
CGGTGTTCGCCGAGATCGGCCCGCGCATGGCCGAGTTGAGCGGTTCCCGGCTGGCCGCGCAGCAACAGAT
GGAAGGCCTCCTGGCGCCGCACCGGCCCAAGGAGCCCGCGTGGTTCCTGGCCACCGTCGGCGTCTCGCCC
GACCACCAGGGCAAGGGTCTGGGCAGCGCCGTCGTGCTCCCCGGAGTGGAGGCGGCCGAGCGCGCCGGGG
TGCCCGCCTTCCTGGAGACCTCCGCGCCCCGCAACCTCCCCTTCTACGAGCGGCTCGGCTTCACCGTCAC
CGCCGACGTCGAGGTGCCCGAAGGACCGCGCACCTGGTGCATGACCCGCAAGCCCGGTGCCTGACGCCCG
CCCCACGACCCGCAGCGCCCGACCGAAAGGAGCGCACGACCCCATGCATGTATTCAATCTAAGCAGGCTT
TCACTTTCTCGCCAACTTACAAGGCCTTTCTGTGTAAACAATACCTGAACCTTTACCCCGTTGCCCGGCA
ACGGCCAGGTCTGTGCCAAGTGTTTGCTGACGCAACCCCCACTGGCTGGGGCTTGGTCATGGGCCATCAG
CGCATGCGTGGAACCTTTTCGGCTCCTCTGCCGATCCATACTGCGGAACTCCTAGCCGCTTGTTTTGCTC
GCAGCAGGTCTGGAGCAAACATTATCGGGACTGATAACTCTGTTGTCCTATCCCGCAAATATACATCGTT
TCCATGGCTGCTAGGCTGTGCTGCCAACTGGATCCTGCGCGGGACGTCCTTTGTTTACGTCCCGTCGGCG
CTGAATCCTGCGGACGACCCTTCTCGGGGTCGCTTGGGACTCTCTCGTCCCCTTCTCCGTCTGCCGTTCC
GACCGACCACGGGGCGCACCTCTCTTTACGCGGACTCCCCGTCTGTGCCTTCTCATCTGCCGGACCGTGT
GCACTTCGCTTCACCTCTGCACGTCGCATGGAGACCACCGTGAACGCCCACCAAATATTGCCCAAGGTCT
TACATAAGAGGACTCTTGGACTCTCAGCAATGTCAACGACCGACCTTGAGGCATACTTCAAAGACTGTTT
GTTTAAAGACTGGGAGGAGTTGGGGGAGGAGATTAGGTTAAAGGTCTTTGTACTAGGAGGCTGTAGGCAT
AAATTGGTCTGCGCACCAGCACCATGGCGCAATCACTAGAGCGGGGTACCTTTAAGACCAATGACTTACA
AGGCAGCTGTAGATCTTAGCCACTTTTTAAAAGAAAAGGGGGGACTGGAAGGGCTAATTCACTCCCAACG
AAGACAAGATCTGCTTTTTGCTTGTACTGGGTCTCTCTGGTTAGACCAGATCTGAGCCTGGGAGCTCTCT
GGCTAACTAGGGAACCCACTGCTTAAGCCTCAATAAAGCTTGCCTTGAGTGCTTCAAGTAGTGTGTGCCC
GTCTGTTGTGTGACTCTGGTAACTAGAGATCCCTCAGACCCTTTTAGTCAGTGTGGAAAATCTCTAGCAG
TAGTAGTTCATGTCATCTTATTATTCAGTATTTATAACTTGCAAAGAAATGAATATCAGAGAGTGAGAGG
AACTTGTTTATTGCAGCTTATAATGGTTACAAATAAAGCAATAGCATCACAAATTTCACAAATAAAGCAT
TTTTTTCACTGCATTCTAGTTGTGGTTTGTCCAAACTCATCAATGTATCTTATCATGTCTGGCTCTAGCT
ATCCCGCCCCTAACTCCGCCCATCCCGCCCCTAACTCCGCCCAGTTCCGCCCATTCTCCGCCCCATGGCT
GACTAATTTTTTTTATTTATGCAGAGGCCGAGGCCGCCTCGGCCTCTGAGCTATTCCAGAAGTAGTGAGG
AGGCTTTTTTGGAGGCCTAGGGACGTACCCAATTCGCCCTATAGTGAGTCGTATTACGCGCGCTCACTGG
CCGTCGTTTTACAACGTCGTGACTGGGAAAACCCTGGCGTTACCCAACTTAATCGCCTTGCAGCACATCC
CCCTTTCGCCAGCTGGCGTAATAGCGAAGAGGCCCGCACCGATCGCCCTTCCCAACAGTTGCGCAGCCTG
AATGGCGAATGGG
[124 nt withheld, positions 5474-5597]
C
[91 nt withheld, positions 5599-5689]
A
[49 nt withheld, positions 5691-5739]
CCTTTGACGTTGGAGTCCACGTTCTTT
[37 nt withheld, positions 5767-5803]
ACCCTATCTCGGTCTATTCTTTTGATTTATAAGGGATTTTGCCGATTTCGGCCTATTGGTTAAAAAATGA
GCTGATTTAACAAAAATTTAACGCGAATTTTAACAAAATATTAACGCTTACAATTTAGGTGGCACTTTTC
GGGGAAATGTGCGCGGAACCCCTATTTGTTTATTTTTCTAAATACATTCAAATATGTATCCGCTCATGAG
ACAATAACCCTGATAAATGCTTCAATAATATTGAAAAAGGAAGAGTATGAGTATTCAACATTTCCGTGTC
GCCCTTATTCCCTTTTTTGCGGCATTTTGCCTTCCTGTTTTTGCTCACCCAGAAACGCTGGTGAAAGTAA
AAGATGCTGAAGATCAGTTGGGTGCACGAGTGGGTTACATCGAACTGGATCTCAACAGCGGTAAGATCCT
TGAGAGTTTTCGCCCCGAAGAACGTTTTCCAATGATGAGCACTTTTAAAGTTCTGCTATGTGGCGCGGTA
TTATCCCGTATTGACGCCGGGCAAGAGCAACTCGGTCGCCGCATACACTATTCTCAGAATGACTTGGTTG
AGTACTCACCAGTCACAGAAAAGCATCTTACGGATGGCATGACAGTAAGAGAATTATGCAGTGCTGCCAT
AACCATGAGTGATAACACTGCGGCCAACTTACTTCTGACAACGATCGGAGGACCGAAGGAGCTAACCGCT
TTTTTGCACAACATGGGGGATCATGTAACTCGCCTTGATCGTTGGGAACCGGAGCTGAATGAAGCCATAC
CAAACGACGAGCGTGACACCACGATGCCTGTAGCAATGGCAACAACGTTGCGCAAACTATTAACTGGCGA
ACTACTTACTCTAGCTTCCCGGCAACAATTAATAGACTGGATGGAGGCGGATAAAGTTGCAGGACCACTT
CTGCGCTCGGCCCTTCCGGCTGGCTGGTTTATTGCTGATAAATCTGGAGCCGGTGAGCGTGGGTCTCGCG
GTATCATTGCAGCACTGGGGCCAGATGGTAAGCCCTCCCGTATCGTAGTTATCTACACGACGGGGAGTCA
GGCAACTATGGATGAACGAAATAGACAGATCGCTGAGATAGGTGCCTCACTGATTAAGCATTGGTAACTG
TCAGACCAAGTTTACTCATATATACTTTAGATTGATTTAAAACTTCATTTTTAATTTAAAAGGATCTAGG
TGAAGATCCTTTTTGATAATCTCATGACCAAAATCCCTTAACGTGAGTTTTCGTTCCACTGAGCGTCAGA
CCCCGTAGAAAAGATCAAAGGATCTTCTTGAGATCCTTTTTTTCTGCGCGTAATCTGCTGCTTGCAAACA
AAAAAACCACCGCTACCAGCGGTGGTTTGTTTGCCGGATCAAGAGCTACCAACTCTTTTTCCGAAGGTAA
CTGGCTTCAGCAGAGCGCAGATACCAAATACTGTTCTTCTAGTGTAGCCGTAGTTAGGCCACCACTTCAA
GAACTCTGTAGCACCGCCTACATACCTCGCTCTGCTAATCCTGTTACCAGTGGCTGCTGCCAGTGGCGAT
AAGTCGTGTCTTACCGGGTTGGACTCAAGACGATAGTTACCGGATAAGGCGCAGCGGTCGGGCTGAACGG
GGGGTTCGTGCACACAGCCCAGCTTGGAGCGAACGACCTACACCGAACTGAGATACCTACAGCGTGAGCT
ATGAGAAAGCGCCACGCTTCCCGAAGGGAGAAAGGCGGACAGGTATCCGGTAAGCGGCAGGGTCGGAACA
GGAGAGCGCACGAGGGAGCTTCCAGGGGGAAACGCCTGGTATCTTTATAGTCCTGTCGGGTTTCGCCACC
TCTGACTTGAGCGTCGATTTTTGTGATGCTCGTCAGGGGGGCGGAGCCTATGGAAAAACGCCAGCAACGC
GGCCTTTTTACGGTTCCTGGCCTTTTGCTGGCCTTTTGCTCACATGTTCTTTCCTGCGTTATCCCCTGAT
TCTGTGGATAACCGTATTACCGCCTTTGAGTGAGCTGATACCGCTCGCCGCAGCCGAACGACCGAGCGCA
GCGAGTCAGTGAGCGAGGAAGCGGAAGAGCGCCCAATACGCAAACCGCCTCTCCCCGCGCGTTGGCCGAT
TCATTAATGCAGCTGGCACGACAGGTTTCCCGACTGGAAAGCGGGCAGTGAGCGCAACGCAATTAATGTG
AGTTAGCTCACTCATTAGGCACCCCAGGCTTTACACTTTATGCTTCCGGCTCGTATGTTGTGTGGAATTG
TGAGCGGATAACAATTTCACACAGGAAACAGCTATGACCATGATTACGCCAAGCGCGCAATTAACCCTCA
CTAAAGGGAACAAAAGCTGGAGCTGCAAGCTTAATGTAGTCTTATGCAATACTCTTGTAGTCTTGCAACA
TGGTAACGATGAGTTAGCAACATGCCTTACAAGGAGAGAAAAAGCACCGTGCATGCCGATTGGTGGAAGT
AAGGTGGTACGATCGTGCCTTATTAGGAAGGCAACAGACGGGTCTGACATGGATTGGACGAACCACTGAA
TTGCCGCATTGCAGAGATATTGTATTTAAGTGCCTAGCTCGATACATAAACGGGTCTCTCTGGTTAGACC
AGATCTGAGCCTGGGAGCTCTCTGGCTAACTAGGGAACCCACTGCTTAAGCCTCAATAAAGCTTGCCTTG
AGTGCTTCAAGTAGTGTGTGCCCGTCTGTTGTGTGACTCTGGTAACTAGAGATCCCTCAGACCCTTTTAG
TCAGTGTGGAAAATCTCTAGCAGTGGCGCCCGAACAGGGACTTGAAAGCGAAAGGGAAACCAGAGGAGCT
CTCTCGACGCAGGACTCGGCTTGCTGAAGCGCGCACGGCAAGAGGCGAGGGGCGGCGACTGGTGAGTACG
CCAAAAATTTTGACTAGCGGAGGCTAGAAGGAGAGAGATGGGTGCGAGAGCGTCAGTATTAAGCGGGGGA
GAATTAGATCGCGATGGGAAAAAATTCGGTTAAGGCCAGGGGGAAAGAAAAAATATAAATTAAAACATAT
AGTATGGGCAAGCAGGGAGCTAGAACGATTCGCAGTTAATCCTGGCCTGTTAGAAACATCAGAAGGCTGT
AGACAAATACTGGGACAGCTACAACCATCCCTTCAGACAGGATCAGAAGAACTTAGATCATTATATAATA
CAGTAGCAACCCTCTATTGTGTGCATCAAAGGATAGAGATAAAAGACACCAAGGAAGCTTTAGACAAGAT
AGAGGAAGAGCAAAACAAAAGTAAGACCACCGCACAGCAAGCGGCCGCTGATCTTCAGACCTGGAGGAGG
AGATATGAGGGACAATTGGAGAAGTGAATTATATAAATATAAAGTAGTAAAAATTGAACCATTAGGAGTA
GCACCCACCAAGGCAAAGAGAAGAGTGGTGCAGAGAGAAAAAAGAGCAGTGGGAATAGGAGCTTTGTTCC
TTGGGTTCTTGGGAGCAGCAGGAAGCACTATGGGCGCAGCGTCAATGACGCTGACGGTACAGGCCAGACA
ATTATTGTCTGGTATAGTGCAGCAGCAGAACAATTTGCTGAGGGCTATTGAGGCGCAACAGCATCTGTTG
CAACTCACAGTCTGGGGCATCAAGCAGCTCCAGGCAAGAATCCTGGCTGTGGAAAGATACCTAAAGGATC
AACAGCTCCTGGGGATTTGGGGTTGCTCTGGAAAACTCATTTGCACCACTGCTGTGCCTTGGAATGCTAG
TTGGAGTAATAAATCTCTGGAACAGATTTGGAATCACACGACCTGGATGGAGTGGGACAGAGAAATTAAC
AATTACACAAGCTTAATACACTCCTTAATTGAAGAATCGCAAAACCAGCAAGAAAAGAATGAACAAGAAT
TATTGGAATTAGATAAATGGGCAAGTTTGTGGAATTGGTTTAACATAACAAATTGGCTGTGGTATATAAA
ATTATTCATAATGATAGTAGGAGGCTTGGTAGGTTTAAGAATAGTTTTTGCTGTACTTTCTATAGTGAAT
AGAGTTAGGCAGGGATATTCACCATTATCGTTTCAGACCCACCTCCCAACCCCGAGGGGACCCGACAGGC
CCGAAGGAATAGAAGAAGAAGGTGGAGAGAGAGACAGAGACAGATCCATTCGATTAGTGAACGGATCTCG
ACGGTATCGGTTTTAAAAGAAAAGGGGGGATTGGGGGGTACAGTGCAGGGGAAAGAATAGTAGACATAAT
AGCAACAGACATACAAACTAAAGAATTACAAAAACAAATTACAAAAATTCAAAATTTTATCGATCATATG
ACTAGAGCGGCCTTAGGCTCCGGTGCGCGTCAGTGGGCAGAGCGCACATCGCCCACAGTCCCCGAGAAGT
TGGGGGGAGGGGTCGGCAATTGAACCGGTGCCTAGAGAAGGTGGCGCGGGGTAAACTGGGAAAGTGATGT
CGTGTACTGGCTCCGCCTTTTTCCCGAGGGTGGGGGAGAACCGTATATAAGTGCAGTAGTCGCCGTGAAC
GTTCTTTTTCGCAACGGGTTTGCCGCCAGAACACAGGTAAGTGCCGTGTGTGGTTCCCGCGGGCCTGGCC
TCTTTACGGGTTATGGCCCTTGCGTGCCTTGAATTACTTCCACCTGGCTCCAGTACGTGATTCTTGATCC
CGAGCTGGAGCCAGGGGCGGGCCTTGCGCTTTAGGAGCCCCTTCGCCTCGTGCTTGAGTTGAGGCCTGGC
CTGGGCGCTGGGGCCGCCGCGTGCGAATCTGGTGGCACCTTCGCGCCTGTCTCGCTGCTTTCGATAAGTC
TCTAGCCATTTAAAATTTTTGATGACCTGCTGCGACGCTTTTTTTCTGGCAAGATAGTCTTGTAAATGCG
GGCCAGGATCTGCACACTGGTATTTCGGTTTTTGGGGCCGCGGGCGGCGACGGGGCCCGTGCGTCCCAGC
GCACATGTTCGGCGAGGCGGGGCCTGCGAGCGCGGCCACCGAGAATCGGACGGGGGTAGTCTCAAGCTGG
CCG
